>Addgene plasmid #68519 | P41-bio | depositor full sequence | sequence record 120632 | Full Sequence
AGATCTATACATTGAATCAATATTGGCAATTAGCCATATTAGTCATTGGTTATATAGCATAAATCAATAT
TGGCTATTGGCCATTGCATACGTTGTATCTATATCATAATATGTACATTTATATTGGCTCATGTCCAATA
TGACCGCCATGTTGACATTGATTATTGACTAGTTATTAATAGTAATCAATTACGGGGTCATTAGTTCATA
GCCCATATATGGAGTTCCGCGTTACATAACTTACGGTAAATGGCCCGCCTGGCTGACCGCCCAACGACCC
CCGCCCATTGACGTCAATAATGACGTATGTTCCCATAGTAACGCCAATAGGGACTTTCCATTGACGTCAA
TGGGTGGAGTATTTACGGTAAACTGCCCACTTGGCAGTACATCAAGTGTATCATATGCCAAGTCCGCCCC
CTATTGACGTCAATGACGGTAAATGGCCCGCCTGGCATTATGCCCAGTACATGACCTTACGGGACTTTCC
TACTTGGCAGTACATCTACGTATTAGTCATCGCTATTACCATGGTGATGCGGTTTTGGCAGTACACCAAT
GGGCGTGGATAGCGGTTTGACTCACGGGGATTTCCAAGTCTCCACCCCATTGACGTCAATGGGAGTTTGT
TTTGGCACCAAAATCAACGGGACTTTCCAAAATGTCGTAATAACCCCGCCCCGTTGACGCAAATGGGCGG
TAGGCGTGTACGGTGGGAGGTCTATATAAGCAGAGCTCGTTTAGTGAACCGTCAGATCCTCACTCTCTTC
CGCATCGCTGTCTGCGAGGGCCAGCTGTTGGGCTCGCGGTTGAGGACAAACTCTTCGCGGTCTTTCCAGT
ACTCTTGGATCGGAAACCCGTCGGCCTCCGAACGGTACTCCGCCACCGAGGGACCTGAGCGAGTCCGCAT
CGACCGGATCGGAAAACCTCTCGAGAAAGGCGTCTAACCAGTCACAGTCGCAAGGTAGGCTGAGCACCGT
GGCGGGCGGCAGCGGGTGGCGGTCGGGGTTGTTTCTGGCGGAGGTGCTGCTGATGATGTAATTAAAGTAG
GCGGTCTTGAGACGGCGGATGGTCGAGGTGAGGTGTGGCAGGCTTGAGATCCAGCTGTTGGGGTGAGTAC
TCCCTCTCAAAAGCGGGCATTACTTCTGCGCTAAGATTGTCAGTTTCCAAAAACGAGGAGGATTTGATAT
TCACCTGGCCCGATCTGGCCATACACTTGAGTGACAATGACATCCACTTTGCCTTTCTCTCCACAGGTGT
CCACTCCCAGGTCCAAGTTTGCCACCATGGAGTTTCAGACCCAGGTACTCATGTCCCTGCTGCTCTGCAT
GTCTGGTGCGGCCGCAGAGGAACACATCTGCGACTTCACCAAAGAGAAGTACCTGCTGGGCAAGAACGAG
AAAGAATACTGCGTCGTGAACGCCAAGCCCTTCGACAGCGTGACCTTCATCTGCCCCAAGAAAATCGGCG
CCCAGTGCTTCCAGAACGTGAACACCCTGGACGACATCAGCGCCGACAAGATGGAAAGCAGCAAGCTGAG
CATCGACGTGCTGCTGTACGGCTCCACCCTGTACGGCGATACCCTGCTGATCTCCCCCACCGTGAAGCAG
TCTACCACCTTCTACTGTTTCTGCAACCTGCAGATGGAAGATCTGAAGAAATACCTGAAGAAGCGGCGGC
TGACAAAAGAGAAAGAGAACGCCAAAAAGAAAAGCACCGTGAATGTGAACGACCTGAAAAACGCCGACGA
GGACATGGAAGTGGTGGTGCCCGAGAAGCAGATCGACGAGCATCTCGTGCGGGCCCTGTACAGAGTGAAG
AAGATCCGGAACATCATCGAGCGCGAGAAGAACAAGGGCGAGGGCGACAAGCCCACCAACCCCGAGGATG
AAGAGGAACTCGTGATCGAGGAAGAACAGGAAGAAGAGGACGGCGAAGGCGACGAAGAGGATGAGAGCAA
GGTGGAAAAGATCATCACCAAATACGGCATCATGAAGGTGGTGGTGTCCACCAACAACGCCATCACCAAG
GGCTGCGATTTCGGCAACAACGTCGTGAATTACTTCAGCAAGCCCTACCCCGTGGAAAGATACGGCGGCA
GCAAAGTGTGCCGGATCGAGGCCAAGCCTGGCGAGTTCGTGGGCTTCAAGTGCATCTACGACAACCAGGG
CACCGTGGAACCCCACAACTGCTTCGACAAGGTGTTCTACGAGGGCAACGAGGCCGACCTGCAGACCCTG
ATGCCTGGCTACATCAGCTACGGCAACAAGCAGAAGGGGAAGTACGCCTTCTACCTGAAGCTGCCCCACT
TCGTGCAGCACAGCTACACCGTGCAGTGCAAGTGCCGGTCCACCGTGCACCAGTACGACGACTACGTGTT
CGAGCTGGCCGTGGAAGGCGGCGAGTCTGACATCGTGGCCAAGAGCTTTCAGGAAGGCGCGCCGTCGACC
TCCATCACGGCCTATAAGAGTGAGGGGGAGTCAGCGGAGTTCTCCTTCCCACTCAACCTTGGAGAGGAAA
GCCTGCAGGGAGAGTTGAGATGGAAGGCAGAGAAGGCTCCTTCTTCCCAGTCCTGGATCACCTTCTCCCT
AAAGAACCAAAAGGTGTCTGTGCAGAAGTCTACTAGCAACCCCAAGTTCCAGCTGTCCGAAACGCTCCCA
CTCACCCTTCAGATACCCCAGGTCTCCCTTCAGTTTGCTGGTTCTGGCAACCTGACCCTGACTCTGGACA
GAGGGATACTGTATCAGGAAGTGAACCTGGTGGTGATGAAAGTGACTCAGCCCGACAGCAACACTTTGAC
CTGTGAGGTGATGGGACCCACCTCACCCAAGATGAGACTGATCTTGAAGCAGGAGAATCAGGAGGCCAGG
GTCTCCAGGCAGGAGAAAGTGATTCAAGTGCAGGCCCCTGAAGCAGGGGTGTGGCAATGTCTACTGAGTG
AAGGTGAAGAGGTCAAGATGGACTCCAAGATCCAGGTTTTATCCAAAGGGTTGAATTCCGGATCACTGCA
TCATATTCTGGATGCACAGAAAATGGTGTGGAATCATCGTTAAGTCTAGACACGTGATTAATTAAGGATC
CCCCGACCTCGACCTCTGGCTAATAAAGGAAATTTATTTTCATTGCAATAGTGTGTTGGAATTTTTTGTG
TCTCTCACTCGGAAGGACATATGGGAGGGCAAATCATTTGGTCGAGATCCCTCGGAGATCTCTAGCTAGA
GGATCGATCCCCGCCCCGGACGAACTAAACCTGACTACGACATCTCTGCCCCTTCTTCGCGGGGCAGTGC
ATGTAATCCCTTCAGTTGGTTGGTACAACTTGCCAACTGGGCCCTGTTCCACATGTGACACGGGGGGGGA
CCAAACACAAAGGGGTTCTCTGACTGTAGTTGACATCCTTATAAATGGATGTGCACATTTGCCAACACTG
AGTGGCTTTCATCCTGGAGCAGACTTTGCAGTCTGTGGACTGCAACACAACATTGCCTTTATGTGTAACT
CTTGGCTGAAGCTCTTACACCAATGCTGGGGGACATGTACCTCCCAGGGGCCCAGGAAGACTACGGGAGG
CTACACCAACGTCAATCAGAGGGGCCTGTGTAGCTACCGATAAGCGGACCCTCAAGAGGGCATTAGCAAT
AGTGTTTATAAGGCCCCCTTGTTAACCCTAAACGGGTAGCATATGCTTCCCGGGTAGTAGTATATACTAT
CCAGACTAACCCTAATTCAATAGCATATGTTACCCAACGGGAAGCATATGCTATCGAATTAGGGTTAGTA
AAAGGGTCCTAAGGAACAGCGATATCTCCCACCCCATGAGCTGTCACGGTTTTATTTACATGGGGTCAGG
ATTCCACGAGGGTAGTGAACCATTTTAGTCACAAGGGCAGTGGCTGAAGATCAAGGAGCGGGCAGTGAAC
TCTCCTGAATCTTCGCCTGCTTCTTCATTCTCCTTCGTTTAGCTAATAGAATAACTGCTGAGTTGTGAAC
AGTAAGGTGTATGTGAGGTGCTCGAAAACAAGGTTTCAGGTGACGCCCCCAGAATAAAATTTGGACGGGG
GGTTCAGTGGTGGCATTGTGCTATGACACCAATATAACCCTCACAAACCCCTTGGGCAATAAATACTAGT
GTAGGAATGAAACATTCTGAATATCTTTAACAATAGAAATCCATGGGGTGGGGACAAGCCGTAAAGACTG
GATGTCCATCTCACACGAATTTATGGCTATGGGCAACACATAATCCTAGTGCAATATGATACTGGGGTTA
TTAAGATGTGTCCCAGGCAGGGACCAAGACAGGTGAACCATGTTGTTACACTCTATTTGTAACAAGGGGA
AAGAGAGTGGACGCCGACAGCAGCGGACTCCACTGGTTGTCTCTAACACCCCCGAAAATTAAACGGGGCT
CCACGCCAATGGGGCCCATAAACAAAGACAAGTGGCCACTCTTTTTTTTGAAATTGTGGAGTGGGGGCAC
GCGTCAGCCCCCACACGCCGCCCTGCGGTTTTGGACTGTAAAATAAGGGTGTAATAACTTGGCTGATTGT
AACCCCGCTAACCACTGCGGTCAAACCACTTGCCCACAAAACCACTAATGGCACCCCGGGGAATACCTGC
ATAAGTAGGTGGGCGGGCCAAGATAGGGGCGCGATTGCTGCGATCTGGAGGACAAATTACACACACTTGC
GCCTGAGCGCCAAGCACAGGGTTGTTGGTCCTCATATTCACGAGGTCGCTGAGAGCACGGTGGGCTAATG
TTGCCATGGGTAGCATATACTACCCAAATATCTGGATAGCATATGCTATCCTAATCTATATCTGGGTAGC
ATAGGCTATCCTAATCTATATCTGGGTAGCATATGCTATCCTAATCTATATCTGGGTAGTATATGCTATC
CTAATTTATATCTGGGTAGCATAGGCTATCCTAATCTATATCTGGGTAGCATATGCTATCCTAATCTATA
TCTGGGTAGTATATGCTATCCTAATCTGTATCCGGGTAGCATATGCTATCCTAATAGAGATTAGGGTAGT
ATATGCTATCCTAATTTATATCTGGGTAGCATATACTACCCAAATATCTGGATAGCATATGCTATCCTAA
TCTATATCTGGGTAGCATATGCTATCCTAATCTATATCTGGGTAGCATAGGCTATCCTAATCTATATCTG
GGTAGCATATGCTATCCTAATCTATATCTGGGTAGTATATGCTATCCTAATTTATATCTGGGTAGCATAG
GCTATCCTAATCTATATCTGGGTAGCATATGCTATCCTAATCTATATCTGGGTAGTATATGCTATCCTAA
TCTGTATCCGGGTAGCATATGCTATCCTCATGATAAGCTGTCAAACATGAGAATTTTCTTGAAGACGAAA
GGGCCTCGTGATACGCCTATTTTTATAGGTTAATGTCATGATAATAATGGTTTCTTAGACGTCAGGTGGC
ACTTTTCGGGGAAATGTGCGCGGAACCCCTATTTGTTTATTTTTCTAAATACATTCAAATATGTATCCGC
TCATGAGACAATAACCCTGATAAATGCTTCAATAATATTGAAAAAGGAAGAGTATGAGTATTCAACATTT
CCGTGTCGCCCTTATTCCCTTTTTTGCGGCATTTTGCCTTCCTGTTTTTGCTCACCCAGAAACGCTGGTG
AAAGTAAAAGATGCTGAAGATCAGTTGGGTGCACGAGTGGGTTACATCGAACTGGATCTCAACAGCGGTA
AGATCCTTGAGAGTTTTCGCCCCGAAGAACGTTTTCCAATGATGAGCACTTTTAAAGTTCTGCTATGTGG
CGCGGTATTATCCCGTGTTGACGCCGGGCAAGAGCAACTCGGTCGCCGCATACACTATTCTCAGAATGAC
TTGGTTGAGTACTCACCAGTCACAGAAAAGCATCTTACGGATGGCATGACAGTAAGAGAATTATGCAGTG
CTGCCATAACCATGAGTGATAACACTGCGGCCAACTTACTTCTGACAACGATCGGAGGACCGAAGGAGCT
AACCGCTTTTTTGCACAACATGGGGGATCATGTAACTCGCCTTGATCGTTGGGAACCGGAGCTGAATGAA
GCCATACCAAACGACGAGCGTGACACCACGATGCCTGCAGCAATGGCAACAACGTTGCGCAAACTATTAA
CTGGCGAACTACTTACTCTAGCTTCCCGGCAACAATTAATAGACTGGATGGAGGCGGATAAAGTTGCAGG
ACCACTTCTGCGCTCGGCCCTTCCGGCTGGCTGGTTTATTGCTGATAAATCTGGAGCCGGTGAGCGTGGG
TCTCGCGGTATCATTGCAGCACTGGGGCCAGATGGTAAGCCCTCCCGTATCGTAGTTATCTACACGACGG
GGAGTCAGGCAACTATGGATGAACGAAATAGACAGATCGCTGAGATAGGTGCCTCACTGATTAAGCATTG
GTAACTGTCAGACCAAGTTTACTCATATATACTTTAGATTGATTTAAAACTTCATTTTTAATTTAAAAGG
ATCTAGGTGAAGATCCTTTTTGATAATCTCATGACCAAAATCCCTTAACGTGAGTTTTCGTTCCACTGAG
CGTCAGACCCCGTAGAAAAGATCAAAGGATCTTCTTGAGATCCTTTTTTTCTGCGCGTAATCTGCTGCTT
GCAAACAAAAAAACCACCGCTACCAGCGGTGGTTTGTTTGCCGGATCAAGAGCTACCAACTCTTTTTCCG
AAGGTAACTGGCTTCAGCAGAGCGCAGATACCAAATACTGTTCTTCTAGTGTAGCCGTAGTTAGGCCACC
ACTTCAAGAACTCTGTAGCACCGCCTACATACCTCGCTCTGCTAATCCTGTTACCAGTGGCTGCTGCCAG
TGGCGATAAGTCGTGTCTTACCGGGTTGGACTCAAGACGATAGTTACCGGATAAGGCGCAGCGGTCGGGC
TGAACGGGGGGTTCGTGCACACAGCCCAGCTTGGAGCGAACGACCTACACCGAACTGAGATACCTACAGC
GTGAGCTATGAGAAAGCGCCACGCTTCCCGAAGGGAGAAAGGCGGACAGGTATCCGGTAAGCGGCAGGGT
CGGAACAGGAGAGCGCACGAGGGAGCTTCCAGGGGGAAACGCCTGGTATCTTTATAGTCCTGTCGGGTTT
CGCCACCTCTGACTTGAGCGTCGATTTTTGTGATGCTCGTCAGGGGGGCGGAGCCTATGGAAAAACGCCA
GCAACGCGGCCTTTTTACGGTTCCTGGCCTTTTGCTGGCCTTTTGCTCACATGTTCTTTCCTGCGTTATC
CCCTGATTCTGTGGATAACCGTATTACCGCCTTTGAGTGAGCTGATACCGCTCGCCGCAGCCGAACGACC
GAGCGCAGCGAGTCAGTGAGCGAGGAAGCGGAAGAGCGCCCAATACGCAAACCGCCTCTCCCCGCGCGTT
GGCCGATTCATTAATGCAGCTGGCACGACAGGTTTCCCGACTGGAAAGCGGGCAGTGAGCGCAACGCAAT
TAATGTGAGTTAGCTCACTCATTAGGCACCCCAGGCTTTACACTTTATGCTTCCGGCTCGTATGTTGTGT
GGAATTGTGAGCGGATAACAATTTCACACAGGAAACAGCTATGACCATGATTACGCCAAGCTCTAGCTAG
AGGTCGACCAATTCTCATGTTTGACAGCTTATCATCGCAGATCCGGGCAACGTTGTTGCCATTGCTGCAG
GCGCAGAACTGGTAGGTATGGA
Features (pLannotate 1.2.2; 18 found; start..end, strand, type, name):
    154..533     +  enhancer       CMV enhancer: human cytomegalovirus immediate early enhancer
    535..734     +  promoter       CMV promoter: human cytomegalovirus (CMV) immediate early promoter
    802..840     +  misc_feature   Ad SA (fragment): adenovirus major late transcript splice acceptor (Friedrich and Soriano, 1991)
    873..1082    -  CDS            PTP (fragment): TERM_ADE02 - Experimental evidence at protein level: Swiss-Prot protein existence level 1. Protein covalently bound to the viral DNA that acts as a primer for viral genomic replication by DNA strand displacement. Assembles on the viral origin of replication in an initiation complex with viral polymerase, DBP, host NFIA and host POU2F1/OCT1. During initiation, the polymerase covalently couples the first dCTP with Ser- 580 of pTP. The terminal protein stimulates the template activity over 20 fold compared to protein-free templates. Neo-synthesized viral genomes are linked to two preterminal prot
   1113..1202    +  intron         chimeric intron (fragment): chimera between introns from adenovirus and immunoglobulin heavy chain genes
   1221..1267    +  CDS            IgH signal sequence (fragment): signal sequence from the mouse immunoglobulin heavy chain variable region
   2436..2996    +  CDS            Cd4 (fragment): CD4_RAT - Experimental evidence at protein level: Swiss-Prot protein existence level 1. Integral membrane glycoprotein that plays an essential role in the immune response and serves multiple functions in responses against both external and internal offenses. In T-cells, functions primarily as a coreceptor for MHC class II molecule:peptide complex. The antigens presented by class II peptides are derived from extracellular proteins while class I peptides are derived from cytosolic proteins. Interacts simultaneously with the T-cell receptor (TCR) and the MHC class II presented by antigen presenti
   3102..3157    +  polyA_signal   β-globin poly(A) signal: rabbit β-globin polyadenylation signal (Gil and Proudfoot, 1987)
   3671..5352    -  rep_origin     oriP (fragment): Epstein-Barr virus oriP replication origin (Yates et al., 2000)
   5479..5583    +  promoter       AmpR promoter: bla
   5584..6444    +  CDS            AmpR: β-lactamase; bla; confers resistance to ampicillin, carbenicillin, and related antibiotics
   6615..7203    +  rep_origin     ori: high-copy-number ColE1/pMB1/pBR322/pUC origin of replication
   7386..7478    +  CDS            lacI (fragment): lac repressor; lacI; The lac repressor binds to the lac operator to inhibit transcription in E. coli. This inhibition can be relieved by adding lactose or isopropyl-β-D-thiogalactopyranoside (IPTG).
   7491..7512    +  protein_bind   CAP binding site: CAP binding activates transcription in the presence of cAMP. E. coli catabolite activator protein
   7527..7557    +  promoter       lac promoter: promoter for the E. coli lac operon
   7565..7581    +  protein_bind   lac operator: The lac repressor binds to the lac operator to inhibit transcription in E. coli. This inhibition can be relieved by adding lactose or isopropyl-β-D-thiogalactopyranoside (IPTG). lac repressor encoded by lacI
   7651..7667    +  promoter       tet promoter (fragment): E. coli promoter for tetracycline efflux protein gene
   7677..7702    -  CDS            bla(M) (fragment): β-lactamase lacking the signal sequence; bla(M); allows cytosolic expression of β-lactamase
