[The description below was written by a language model from this plasmid's Addgene catalogue record and pLannotate feature annotations shown in this document.]
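Description:
P41-bio is a mammalian expression plasmid built on the pTT3 backbone for producing the full-length ectodomain of the Plasmodium vivax merozoite protein P41 (PVX_000995) as a secreted, tagged recombinant protein. It is propagated in E. coli as a high-copy plasmid through a ColE1/pUC-type origin and selected with ampicillin via the β-lactamase gene. The backbone also carries an Epstein-Barr virus oriP fragment, which supports episomal maintenance in cells that supply EBNA1 and is a hallmark of vectors designed for high-yield transient expression. Short lac regulatory remnants and other small fragments flagged in the annotation appear to be backbone leftovers with no role in expression.

Expression is driven by the CMV immediate-early enhancer and promoter. These are followed by adenovirus-derived leader and splice elements and a chimeric intron fragment, which generally improve transcript processing; the adenoviral preterminal protein hit on the opposite strand most likely reflects this leader region rather than a real coding unit. A fragment of a mouse immunoglobulin heavy chain signal sequence lies at the start of the open reading frame and would direct the product into the secretory pathway. The P41 insert itself is not annotated, but it fits the gap between the signal sequence and the tag and is cloned between retained NotI and AscI sites. All potential N-linked glycosylation sequons (NXT/S) were mutated to NXA, which would prevent glycans being added in mammalian cells. The C-terminus is fused to rat CD4 domains 3 and 4 and an enzymatic biotinylation sequence, and the transcript ends at a rabbit β-globin poly(A) signal. The tags permit antibody detection and capture on streptavidin after biotinylation. The plasmid belongs to a P. vivax merozoite protein library used to look for vaccine candidates and protein-protein interactions.
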