Addgene plasmid #68519: P41-bio
Purpose: Expresses full-length P. vivax P41 ectodomain in mammalian cells. C-terminal rat Cd4d3+4 tag, biotinylation sequence
Depositing lab: Julian Rayner & Gavin Wright. Depositing organization: Wellcome Sanger Institute. Publication: A Library of Plasmodium vivax Recombinant Merozoite Proteins Reveals New Vaccine Candidates and Protein-Protein Interactions. Hostetler JB, Sharma S, Bartholdson SJ, Wright GJ, Fairhurst RM, Rayner JC. PLoS Negl Trop Dis. 2015 Dec 23;9(12):e0004264. doi: 10.1371/journal.pntd.0004264. eCollection 2015 Dec. PubMed 26701602.
Backbone
  Vector backbone: pTT3
  Backbone manufacturer: Yves Durocher, NRC
  Backbone size w/o insert (bp): 6654
  Vector type: Mammalian Expression
Growth in bacteria
  Bacterial resistance: Ampicillin, 100 μg/mL
  Growth temperature: 37°C
  Growth strain: DH5alpha
  Copy number: High Copy
Gene/Insert
  Gene/Insert name: P41 (alt name: PVX_000995)
  Mutation: All NXT/S sites mutated to NXA, where X is any amino acid except Proline
  Promoter: CMV
  Tag / fusion protein: rat CD4 d3+4, enzymatic biotinylation sequence (C terminal on backbone)
  Cloning method: Restriction Enzyme; 5′ cloning site NotI (not destroyed); 3′ cloning site AscI (not destroyed)
  Sequencing primers: 5′ pMT2-F; 3′ rb_glob_PA_term-R
Terms and licenses: Academic/Nonprofit Terms; Industry Terms: Not Available to Industry
How to cite: P41-bio was a gift from Julian Rayner & Gavin Wright (Addgene plasmid # 68519 ; http://n2t.net/addgene:68519 ; RRID:Addgene_68519)
