>Addgene plasmid #68519 | P41-bio | depositor partial sequence | sequence record 120633 | P41 from Not1 to Asc1 restriction sites
GCGGCCGCAGAGGAACACATCTGCGACTTCACCAAAGAGAAGTACCTGCTGGGCAAGAACGAGAAAGAAT
ACTGCGTCGTGAACGCCAAGCCCTTCGACAGCGTGACCTTCATCTGCCCCAAGAAAATCGGCGCCCAGTG
CTTCCAGAACGTGAACACCCTGGACGACATCAGCGCCGACAAGATGGAAAGCAGCAAGCTGAGCATCGAC
GTGCTGCTGTACGGCTCCACCCTGTACGGCGATACCCTGCTGATCTCCCCCACCGTGAAGCAGTCTACCA
CCTTCTACTGTTTCTGCAACCTGCAGATGGAAGATCTGAAGAAATACCTGAAGAAGCGGCGGCTGACAAA
AGAGAAAGAGAACGCCAAAAAGAAAAGCACCGTGAATGTGAACGACCTGAAAAACGCCGACGAGGACATG
GAAGTGGTGGTGCCCGAGAAGCAGATCGACGAGCATCTCGTGCGGGCCCTGTACAGAGTGAAGAAGATCC
GGAACATCATCGAGCGCGAGAAGAACAAGGGCGAGGGCGACAAGCCCACCAACCCCGAGGATGAAGAGGA
ACTCGTGATCGAGGAAGAACAGGAAGAAGAGGACGGCGAAGGCGACGAAGAGGATGAGAGCAAGGTGGAA
AAGATCATCACCAAATACGGCATCATGAAGGTGGTGGTGTCCACCAACAACGCCATCACCAAGGGCTGCG
ATTTCGGCAACAACGTCGTGAATTACTTCAGCAAGCCCTACCCCGTGGAAAGATACGGCGGCAGCAAAGT
GTGCCGGATCGAGGCCAAGCCTGGCGAGTTCGTGGGCTTCAAGTGCATCTACGACAACCAGGGCACCGTG
GAACCCCACAACTGCTTCGACAAGGTGTTCTACGAGGGCAACGAGGCCGACCTGCAGACCCTGATGCCTG
GCTACATCAGCTACGGCAACAAGCAGAAGGGGAAGTACGCCTTCTACCTGAAGCTGCCCCACTTCGTGCA
GCACAGCTACACCGTGCAGTGCAAGTGCCGGTCCACCGTGCACCAGTACGACGACTACGTGTTCGAGCTG
GCCGTGGAAGGCGGCGAGTCTGACATCGTGGCCAAGAGCTTTCAGGAAGGCGCGCC
