>Addgene plasmid #68519 | P41-bio | addgene partial sequence | sequence record 124237 | pMT2-F 5'-TTGCCTTTCTCTCCACAGGT-3'
CATGGAGTTTCAGACCCAGGTACTCATGTCCCTGCTGCTCTGCATGTCTGGTGCGGCCGCAGAGGAACAC
ATCTGCGACTTCACCAAAGAGAAGTACCTGCTGGGCAAGAACGAGAAAGAATACTGCGTCGTGAACGCCA
AGCCCTTCGACAGCGTGACCTTCATCTGCCCCAAGAAAATCGGCGCCCAGTGCTTCCAGAACGTGAACAC
CCTGGACGACATCAGCGCCGACAAGATGGAAAGCAGCAAGCTGAGCATCGACGTGCTGCTGTACGGCTCC
ACCCTGTACGGCGATACCCTGCTGATCTCCCCCACCGTGAAGCAGTCTACCACCTTCTACTGTTTCTGCA
ACCTGCAGATGGAAGATCTGAAGAAATACCTGAAGAAGCGGCGGCTGACAAAAGAGAAAGAGAACGCCAA
AAAGAAAAGCACCGTGAATGTGAACGACCTGAAAAACGCCGACGAGGACATGGAAGTGGTGGTGCCCGAG
AAGCAGATCGACGAGCATCTCGTGCGGGCCCTGTACAGAGTGAAGAAGATCCGGAACATCATCGAGCGCG
AGAAGAACAAGGGCGAGGGCGACAAGCCCACCAACCCCGAGGATGAAGAGGAACTCGTGATCGAGGAAGA
ACAGGAAGAAGAGGACGGCGAAGGCGACGAAGAGGATGAGAGCAAGGTGGAAAAGATCATCACCAAATAC
GGCATCATGAAGGTGGTGGTGTCCACCAACAACGCCATCACCAAGGGCTGCGATTTCGGCAACAACGTCG
TGAATTACTTCAGCAAGCCCTACCCCGTGGAAAGATACGGCGGCAGCAAAGTGTGCCGGATCGAGGCCAA
GCCTGGCGAGTTCGTGGGCTTCAAGTGCATCTACGACAACCAGGGCACCGTGGAACCCCACAACTGCTTC
GACAAGGTGTTCTACGAGGGCAACGAGGCCGACCTGCAGACCCTGATGCCTGGCTACATCAGCTACGGCA
ACAAGCAGAAGGGGAAGTACGCCTTCTACCTGAAGCTGCCCCACTTCGTGCAGCACAGCTACACCGTGCA
GTGCAAGTGCC
