>Addgene plasmid #68519 | P41-bio | addgene partial sequence | sequence record 124238 | rb_glob_PA_term-R 5'-CCCATATGTCCTTCCGAGTG-3'
CACTATTGCAATGAAAATAAATTTCCTTTATTAGCCAGAGGTCGAGGTCGGGGGATCCTTAATTAATCAC
GTGTCTAGACTTAACGATGATTCCACACCATTTTCTGTGCATCCAGAATATGATGCAGTGATCCGGAATT
CAACCCTTTGGATAAAACCTGGATCTTGGAGTCCATCTTGACCTCTTCACCTTCACTCAGTAGACATTGC
CACACCCCTGCTTCAGGGGCCTGCACTTGAATCACTTTCTCCTGCCTGGAGACCCTGGCCTCCTGATTCT
CCTGCTTCAAGATCAGTCTCATCTTGGGTGAGGTGGGTCCCATCACCTCACAGGTCAAAGTGTTGCTGTC
GGGCTGAGTCACTTTCATCACCACCAGGTTCACTTCCTGATACAGTATCCCTCTGTCCAGAGTCAGGGTC
AGGTTGCCAGAACCAGCAAACTGAAGGGAGACCTGGGGTATCTGAAGGGTGAGTGGGAGCGTTTCGGACA
GCTGGAACTTGGGGTTGCTAGTAGACTTCTGCACAGACACCTTTTGGTTCTTTAGGGAGAAGGTGATCCA
GGACTGGGAAGAAGGAGCCTTCTCTGCCTTCCATCTCAACTCTCCCTGCAGGCTTTCCTCTCCAAGGTTG
AGTGGGAAGGAGAACTCCGCTGACTCCCCCTCACTCTTATAGGCCGTGATGGAGGTCGACGGCGCGCCTT
CCTGAAAGCTCTTGGCCACGATGTCAGACTCGCCGCCTTCCACGGCCAGCTCGAACACGTAGTCGTCGTA
CTGGTGCACGGTGGACCGGCACTTGCACTGCACGGTGTAGCTGTGCTGCACGAAGTGGGGCAGCTTCAGG
TAGAAGGCGTACTTCCCCTTCTGCTTGTTGCCGTAGCTGATGTAGCCAGGCATCAGGGTCTGCAGGTCGG
CCTCGTTGCCCTCGTAGAACACCTTGTCGAAGCAGTTGTGGGGTTCCACGGTGCCCTGGTTGTCGTAGAT
GCACTTGAAGCCCACGAACTCGCCAGGCTTGGCCTCGATCCGGCACACTTTGCTGCCGCCGTATCTTTCC
ACGGGGTAGGGCTTGCTGAAGTAATTCACGACGTTGTTGCCGAAATCGCAACCCTTGGTGATGGCGTTGT
TGGTGGAC
